>Addgene plasmid #64299 | pJexpress414_OmpA171_R4cons_G41A | depositor partial sequence | sequence record 107843 | OmpA coding region
ATGAAAAAGACCGCAATCGCCATCGCAGTGGCACTGGCTGGTTTCGCTACCGTAGCGCAGGCCGCGCCGA
AAGACAACACCTTCTATCTCGGCCTGAAAATGGGGATCAGCCAGTATCACGATACGGGATTTATTAACAA
TAATGGTCCGACGCATGAAAATCAGCTGGGGATCGGCGCATTTGCAGGTATCCAGGTCAATCCCTACGTT
GGCCTGGAACTCGGTGTCGACGTGCTGGGTCGTATGCCCTACAAAGGCAGTGTGGAAAATGGGGCGTATA
AAGCACAAGGGTATCAAGCAACTCTTAAGATGGGCGTGCCGATTACCGATGACGTGGACGTATATCTGCG
TTTAGGCGGTATGGTATGGCGTGCAGATACCAAATCTAATGTTTATGGCAAAAACCATGATACTGGCGTT
AGCCCAGTGATGGCAGGTGGCTCTGAATATGCAATTACCCCTGAAATCGCAATGCGCCTCGAAACACAAT
GGACTAACAATATTGGTGATGCGCACACCATTGGTACCCGTCCGGACAATCTGATGCTGTCTCTGGGTCT
GTCCTACCGTTTCGGTTGTTGCCCTGGTTGCTGTCACCATCACCACCATCACTAA
