>Addgene plasmid #64299 | pJexpress414_OmpA171_R4cons_G41A | addgene partial sequence | sequence record 114070 | T7 5'-TAATACGACTCACTATAGGG-3'
TTAGGAGATAAAACATATGAAAAAGACCGCAATCGCCATCGCAGTGGCACTGGCTGGTTTCGCTACCGTA
GCGCAGGCCGCGCCGAAAGACAACACCTTCTATCTCGGCCTGAAAATGGGGATCAGCCAGTATCACGATA
CGGGATTTATTAACAATAATGGTCCGACGCATGAAAATCAGCTGGGGATCGGCGCATTTGCAGGTATCCA
GGTCAATCCCTACGTTGGCCTGGAACTCGGTGTCGACGTGCTGGGTCGTATGCCCTACAAAGGCAGTGTG
GAAAATGGGGCGTATAAAGCACAAGGGTATCAAGCAACTCTTAAGATGGGCGTGCCGATTACCGATGACG
TGGACGTATATCTGCGTTTAGGCGGTATGGTATGGCGTGCAGATACCAAATCTAATGTTTATGGCAAAAA
CCATGATACTGGCGTTAGCCCAGTGATGGCAGGTGGCTCTGAATATGCAATTACCCCTGAAATCGCAATG
CGCCTCGAAACACAATGGACTAACAATATTGGTGATGCGCACACCATTGGTACCCGTCCGGACAATCTGA
TGCTGTCTCTGGGTCTGTCCTACCGTTTCGGTTGTTGCCCTGGTTGCTGTCACCATCACCACCATCACTA
AAAGCTTCCCCCTAGCATAACCCCTTGGGGCCTCTAAACGGGTCTTGAGGGGTTTTTTGCCCCTGAGACG
CGTCAATCGAGTTCGTACCTAAGGGCGACACCCCATAATTAGCCCGGGCGAAAGGCCCAGTCTTTCGACT
GAGCCTTTCGTTTTATTTGATGCCTGGCAGTTCCCTACTCTCGCATGGGGAGTC
