[The description below was written by a language model from this plasmid's Addgene catalogue record.]
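Description:
pJexpress414_OmpA171_R4cons_G41A is a bacterial expression plasmid built on the commercial pJexpress backbone (about 4 kb without insert) and classed as both a bacterial expression and a synthetic biology vector. It is maintained in E. coli as a high-copy plasmid under ampicillin selection. The record does not name the origin of replication, and no feature table is provided, so the description of its regulatory elements is limited to the catalogue fields.

The payload is a synthetic 615 bp open reading frame, OmpA_R4cons_G41A, driven by a T7 promoter, so expression requires a host that supplies T7 RNA polymerase. The "OmpA171" in the name suggests the insert covers the transmembrane beta-barrel portion of the outer membrane protein OmpA, although the record does not spell this out. It encodes a conservative version of "Redesign 4", one of a set of computationally redesigned variants, and carries an additional G41A substitution. The associated work concerns computational redesign of the lipid-facing surface of OmpA.

Two tags are fused at the C terminus of the insert. The FlAsH tag is a tetracysteine motif that binds biarsenical dyes, allowing fluorescent labelling and detection of the protein. The 6His tag allows immobilised-metal affinity purification or immunodetection. Together these make the construct suited to expressing the redesigned variant in E. coli and assessing its production or behaviour relative to related OmpA designs, though the record does not specify the assays. The cloning method is listed as unknown.
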