Addgene plasmid #64299: pJexpress414_OmpA171_R4cons_G41A
Purpose: Conservative version of OmpA Redesign 4 with G41A mutation
Depositing lab: Timothy Whitehead. Depositing organization: Michigan State University. Publication: Computational redesign of the lipid-facing surface of the outer membrane protein OmpA. Stapleton JA, Whitehead TA, Nanda V. Proc Natl Acad Sci U S A. 2015 Jul 21. pii: 201501836. 10.1073/pnas.1501836112 PubMed 26199411.
Backbone
  Vector backbone: pJexpress
  Backbone manufacturer: DNA2.0
  Backbone size w/o insert (bp): 4000
  Vector type: Bacterial Expression, Synthetic Biology
Growth in bacteria
  Bacterial resistance: Ampicillin, 100 μg/mL
  Growth temperature: 37°C
  Growth strain: XL1 Blue
  Copy number: High Copy
Gene/Insert
  Gene/Insert name: OmpA_R4cons_G41A
  Species: Synthetic
  Insert size (bp): 615
  Promoter: T7
  Tag / fusion protein: FlAsH (C terminal on insert); 6His (C terminal on insert)
  Cloning method: Unknown
  Sequencing primers: 5′ pTF 5′-CTCGAAAATAATAAAGGGAAAATCAG-3′; 3′ pTR 5′-TGGTAGTGTGGGGACTC-3′
Terms and licenses: Academic/Nonprofit Terms; Industry Terms: Not Available to Industry
How to cite: pJexpress414_OmpA171_R4cons_G41A was a gift from Timothy Whitehead (Addgene plasmid # 64299 ; http://n2t.net/addgene:64299 ; RRID:Addgene_64299)
